Addgene plasmid #228693: pM.007
Purpose: N terminal mRuby2 fluorescence tag
Depositing lab: Chen Davidovich. Depositing organization: Monash University. Publication: Modular cloning of multigene vectors for the baculovirus system and yeast. Lai Z, Flanigan SF, Boudes M, Davidovich C. J Mol Biol. 2025 Jan 13:168943. doi: 10.1016/j.jmb.2025.168943. PubMed 39814169.
Backbone
  Vector backbone: pYTK001
  Vector type: Fluroscence tag
Growth in bacteria
  Bacterial resistance: Chloramphenicol, 25 μg/mL
  Growth temperature: 37°C
  Growth strain: DH5alpha
  Copy number: High Copy
Gene/Insert
  Gene/Insert name: mRuby2
  Species: Synthetic
  Mutation: WT
  Cloning method: Restriction Enzyme; 5′ cloning site Unknown (unknown if destroyed)
Terms and licenses: Academic/Nonprofit Terms; Industry Terms: Not Available to Industry
How to cite: pM.007 was a gift from Chen Davidovich (Addgene plasmid # 228693 ; http://n2t.net/addgene:228693 ; RRID:Addgene_228693)
