[The description below was written by a language model from this plasmid's Addgene catalogue record and pLannotate feature annotations shown in this document.]
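Description:
pM.007 is a small (about 2.4 kb) part-storage plasmid built on the pYTK001 backbone, the entry vector of the yeast modular cloning toolkit, and it belongs to a modular cloning system for assembling multigene vectors for the baculovirus system and yeast. It is not an expression vector in its own right: the feature table shows no promoter or terminator positioned to drive the insert, consistent with a plasmid whose role is to hold a single standardized part for later assembly into transcription units. It is maintained in E. coli through a high-copy ColE1/pUC-type origin of replication and selected with chloramphenicol. Resistance comes from the cat gene (chloramphenicol acetyltransferase), expressed from its native cat promoter on the reverse strand and followed by a minimal phage lambda t0 terminator.

The payload is the coding sequence of mRuby2, a constitutively fluorescent red protein derived from Entacmaea quadricolor, recorded as wild type and of synthetic origin. According to the record, the part is intended as an N-terminal fluorescent tag, so that after assembly it sits upstream of and in frame with a protein of interest, producing a red fusion protein whose expression or localization can be followed. The cloning method is listed only as restriction enzyme-based. The specific cloning sites, the overhangs that define the part's position in the assembly, and any linker sequence are not stated or annotated. The promoter and terminator that ultimately drive a tagged gene would come from other parts combined with this one during assembly.
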