Features (pLannotate 1.2.2; 5 found; start..end, strand, type, name):
     13..723     +  CDS            mRuby2: mRuby2 is a basic (constitutively fluorescent) red fluorescent protein published in 2012, derived from Entacmaea quadricolor. It has moderate acid sensitivity.
    746..780     -  terminator     lambda t0 terminator: minimal transcription terminator from phage lambda (Scholtissek and Grosse, 1987)
    854..1510    -  CDS            cat: CAT_ECOLX - Experimental evidence at protein level: Swiss-Prot protein existence level 1. This enzyme is an effector of chloramphenicol resistance in bacteria. From Escherichia coli. This protein is used as a marker in many commonly used cloning vectors, such as pACYC184.
   1511..1608    -  promoter       cat promoter: promoter of the E. coli cat gene encoding chloramphenicol acetyltransferase
   1692..2280    +  rep_origin     ori: high-copy-number ColE1/pMB1/pBR322/pUC origin of replication
>Addgene plasmid #228693 | pM.007 | addgene full sequence | sequence record 456316 | Addgene NGS Result
TCGGTCTCAAAGATGGTGTCCAAAGGAGAGGAGTTAATCAAGGAAAACATGAGAATGAAAGTTGTCATGG
AGGGCTCCGTTAATGGTCACCAATTCAAGTGTACAGGGGAAGGTGAAGGTAATCCTTACATGGGTACACA
AACTATGAGAATTAAAGTAATTGAAGGCGGACCACTACCATTTGCATTTGACATTCTGGCAACGTCATTC
ATGTACGGATCACGAACTTTCATCAAGTACCCTAAAGGTATACCAGACTTTTTCAAGCAATCTTTTCCAG
AGGGTTTTACATGGGAAAGGGTTACAAGATACGAAGATGGGGGTGTCGTCACAGTTATGCAAGATACTTC
ATTAGAAGATGGCTGCCTTGTCTATCATGTGCAAGTAAGAGGGGTGAATTTTCCTTCTAACGGACCTGTG
ATGCAGAAAAAGACCAAAGGTTGGGAACCAAATACTGAAATGATGTACCCAGCTGATGGAGGTTTGAGAG
GCTACACACACATGGCGCTTAAAGTTGATGGTGGAGGTCATTTGTCTTGTAGTTTTGTTACCACTTATCG
TTCTAAAAAGACTGTTGGCAATATCAAAATGCCAGGAATACATGCTGTAGACCACAGACTAGAAAGACTC
GAAGAGAGCGATAACGAAATGTTCGTTGTACAGAGAGAGCATGCCGTAGCCAAATTTGCTGGCTTAGGCG
GTGGTATGGATGAATTGTATAAGTCCGGTATGTGAGACCAGACCAATAAAAAACGCCCGGCGGCAACCGA
GCGTTCTGAACAAATCCAGATGGAGTTCTGAGGTCATTACTGGATCTATCAACAGGAGTCCAAGCGAGCT
CGATATCAAATTACGCCCCGCCCTGCCACTCATCGCAGTACTGTTGTAATTCATTAAGCATTCTGCCGAC
ATGGAAGCCATCACAAACGGCATGATGAACCTGAATCGCCAGCGGCATCAGCACCTTGTCGCCTTGCGTA
TAATATTTGCCCATGGTGAAAACGGGGGCGAAGAAGTTGTCCATATTGGCCACGTTTAAATCAAAACTGG
TGAAACTCACCCAGGGATTGGCTGAAACGAAAAACATATTCTCAATAAACCCTTTAGGGAAATAGGCCAG
GTTTTCACCGTAACACGCCACATCTTGCGAATATATGTGTAGAAACTGCCGGAAATCGTCGTGGTATTCA
CTCCAGAGCGATGAAAACGTTTCAGTTTGCTCATGGAAAACGGTGTAACAAGGGTGAACACTATCCCATA
TCACCAGCTCACCGTCTTTCATTGCCATACGAAATTCCGGATGAGCATTCATCAGGCGGGCAAGAATGTG
AATAAAGGCCGGATAAAACTTGTGCTTATTTTTCTTTACGGTCTTTAAAAAGGCCGTAATATCCAGCTGA
ACGGTCTGGTTATAGGTACATTGAGCAACTGACTGAAATGCCTCAAAATGTTCTTTACGATGCCATTGGG
ATATATCAACGGTGGTATATCCAGTGATTTTTTTCTCCATTTTAGCTTCCTTAGCTCCTGAAAATCTCGA
TAACTCAAAAAATACGCCCGGTAGTGATCTTATTTCATTATGGTGAAAGTTGGAACCTCTTACGTGCCCG
ATCAATCATGACCAAAATCCCTTAACGTGAGTTTTCGTTCCACTGAGCGTCAGACCCCGTAGAAAAGATC
AAAGGATCTTCTTGAGATCCTTTTTTTCTGCGCGTAATCTGCTGCTTGCAAACAAAAAAACCACCGCTAC
CAGCGGTGGTTTGTTTGCCGGATCAAGAGCTACCAACTCTTTTTCCGAAGGTAACTGGCTTCAGCAGAGC
GCAGATACCAAATACTGTTCTTCTAGTGTAGCCGTAGTTAGGCCACCACTTCAAGAACTCTGTAGCACCG
CCTACATACCTCGCTCTGCTAATCCTGTTACCAGTGGCTGCTGCCAGTGGCGATAAGTCGTGTCTTACCG
GGTTGGACTCAAGACGATAGTTACCGGATAAGGCGCAGCGGTCGGGCTGAACGGGGGGTTCGTGCACACA
GCCCAGCTTGGAGCGAACGACCTACACCGAACTGAGATACCTACAGCGTGAGCTATGAGAAAGCGCCACG
CTTCCCGAAGGGAGAAAGGCGGACAGGTATCCGGTAAGCGGCAGGGTCGGAACAGGAGAGCGCACGAGGG
AGCTTCCAGGGGGAAACGCCTGGTATCTTTATAGTCCTGTCGGGTTTCGCCACCTCTGACTTGAGCGTCG
ATTTTTGTGATGCTCGTCAGGGGGGCGGAGCCTATGGAAAAACGCCAGCAACGCGGCCTTTTTACGGTTC
CTGGCCTTTTGCTGGCCTTTTGCTCACATGTTCTTTCCTGCGTTATCCCCTGATTCTGTGGATAACCGTA
G
